>Addgene plasmid #62662 | pBER | depositor full sequence | sequence record 103220 | pBER sequence 5990 bps
CCCGTGTAAAACGACGGCCAGTTTATCTAGTCAGCTTGATTCTAGCTGATCGTGGACCGGAAGGTGAGCC
AGTGAGTTGATTGCAGTCCAGTTACGCTGGAGTCTGAGGCTCGTCCTGAATGATATGCGGCCTCGGATCC
GCGATCGATCCGCGGTGCGGGTGCCAGGGCGTGCCCTTGGGCTCCCCGGGCGCGTACTCCACATAACTTC
GTATAGCATACATTATAGCAATTTATCGAAGTTCCTATTCCGAAGTTCCTATTCTATCAGAAGTATAGGA
ACTTCACCGGTCGCCACCATGGTGAGCAAGGGCGAGGAGGTCATCAAAGAGTTCATGCGCTTCAAGGTGC
GCATGGAGGGCTCCATGAACGGCCACGAGTTCGAGATCGAGGGCGAGGGCGAGGGCCGCCCCTACGAGGG
CACCCAGACCGCCAAGCTGAAGGTGACCAAGGGCGGCCCCCTGCCCTTCGCCTGGGACATCCTGTCCCCC
CAGTTCATGTACGGCTCCAAGGCGTACGTGAAGCACCCCGCCGACATCCCCGATTACAAGAAGCTGTCCT
TCCCCGAGGGCTTCAAGTGGGAGCGCGTGATGAACTTCGAGGACGGCGGTCTGGTGACCGTGACCCAGGA
CTCCTCCCTGCAGGACGGCACGCTGATCTACAAGGTGAAGATGCGCGGCACCAACTTCCCCCCCGACGGC
CCCGTAATGCAGAAGAAGACCATGGGCTGGGAGGCCTCCACCGAGCGCCTGTACCCCCGCGACGGCGTGC
TGAAGGGCGAGATCCACCAGGCCCTGAAGCTGAAGGACGGCGGCCACTACCTGGTGGAGTTCAAGACCAT
CTACATGGCCAAGAAGCCCGTGCAACTGCCCGGCTACTACTACGTGGACACCAAGCTGGACATCACCTCC
CACAACGAGGACTACACCATCGTGGAACAGTACGAGCGCTCCGAGGGCCGCCACCACCTGTTCCTGGGGC
ATGGCACCGGCAGCACCGGCAGCGGCAGCTCCGGCACCGCCTCCTCCGAGGACAACAACATGGCCGTCAT
CAAAGAGTTCATGCGCTTCAAGGTGCGCATGGAGGGCTCCATGAACGGCCACGAGTTCGAGATCGAGGGC
GAGGGCGAGGGCCGCCCCTACGAGGGCACCCAGACCGCCAAGCTGAAGGTGACCAAGGGCGGCCCCCTGC
CCTTCGCCTGGGACATCCTGTCCCCCCAGTTCATGTACGGCTCCAAGGCGTACGTGAAGCACCCCGCCGA
CATCCCCGATTACAAGAAGCTGTCCTTCCCCGAGGGCTTCAAGTGGGAGCGCGTGATGAACTTCGAGGAC
GGCGGTCTGGTGACCGTGACCCAGGACTCCTCCCTGCAGGACGGCACGCTGATCTACAAGGTGAAGATGC
GCGGCACCAACTTCCCCCCCGACGGCCCCGTAATGCAGAAGAAGACCATGGGCTGGGAGGCCTCCACCGA
GCGCCTGTACCCCCGCGACGGCGTGCTGAAGGGCGAGATCCACCAGGCCCTGAAGCTGAAGGACGGCGGC
CACTACCTGGTGGAGTTCAAGACCATCTACATGGCCAAGAAGCCCGTGCAACTGCCCGGCTACTACTACG
TGGACACCAAGCTGGACATCACCTCCCACAACGAGGACTACACCATCGTGGAACAGTACGAGCGCTCCGA
GGGCCGCCACCACCTGTTCCTGTACGGCATGGACGAGCTGTACAAGTAAAGCGGCCGGCCGCGACTCTAG
ATCATAATCAGCCATACCACATTTGTAGAGGTTTTACTTGCTTTAAAAAACCTCCCACACCTCCCCCTGA
ACCTGAAACATAAAATGAATGCAATTGTTGTTGTTAACTTGTTTATTGCAGCTTATAATGGTTACAAATA
AAGCAATAGCATCACAAATTTCACAAATAAAGCATTTTTTTCACTGCATTCTAGTTGTGGTTTGTCCAAA
CTCATCAATGTATCTTAAGGCGTAAATTGTAAGCGTTAATGATCCACTAGAGGATCCCCGGGTACCGAGC
TCGAATTCACTAGCAGTTATACGCCAAGCTGGCGCGCCGCACACAAAAACCAACACACAGATCATGAAAA
TAAAGCTCTTTTATTGGTACCGAATTCCGCCAGGGAGCTCTCAGACTGTGGCAGGGAAACGGCGAAGAAC
TCCAGCATGAGATCCCCGCGCTGGAGGATCATCCAGCCGGCGTCCCGGAAAACGATTCCGAAGCCCAACC
TTTCATAGAAGGCGGCGGTGGAATCGAAATCTCGTGATGGCAGGTTGGGCGTCGCTTGGTCGGTCATTTC
GAACCCCAGAGTCCCGCTCATCTAGCGGATCCCGCTCACCTAGCTTCCTTTGCCCTCGGACGAGTGCTGG
GGCGTCGGTTTCCACTATCGGCGAGTACTTCTACACAGCCATCGGTCCAGACGGCCGCGCTTCTGCGGGC
GATTTGTGTACGCCCGACAGTCCCGGCTCCGGATCGGACGATTGCGTCGCATCGACCCTGCGCCCAAGCT
GCATCATCGAAATTGCCGTCAACCAAGCTCTGATAGAGTTGGTCAAGACCAATGCGGAGCATATACGCCC
GGAGCCGCGGCGATCCTGCAAGCTCCGGATGCCTCCGCTCGAAGTAGCGCGTCTGCTGCTCCATACAAGC
CAACCACGGCCTCCAGAAGAAGATGTTGGCGACCTCGTATTGGGAATCCCCGAACATCGCCTCGCTCCAG
TCAATGACCGCTGTTATGCGGCCATTGTCCGTCAGGACATTGTTGGAGCCGAAATCCGCGTGCACGAGGT
GCCGGACTTCGGGGCAGTCCTCGGCCCAAAGCATCAGCTCATCGAGAGCCTGCGCGACGGACGCACTGAC
GGTGTCGTCCATCACAGTTTGCCAGTGATACACATGGGGATCAGCAATCGCGCATATGAAATCACGCCAT
GTAGTGTATTGACCGATTCCTTGCGGTCCGAATGGGCCGAACCCGCTCGTCTGGCTAAGATCGGCCGCAG
CGATCGCATCCATGGCCTCCGCGACCGGCTGCAGAACAGCGGGCAGTTCGGTTTCAGGCAGGTCTTGCAA
CGTGACACCCTGTGCACGGCGGGAGATGCAATAGGTCAGGCTCTCGCTGAATTCCCCAATGTCAAGCACT
TCCGGAATCGGGAGCGCGGCCGATGCAAAGTGCCGATAAACATAACGATCTTTGTAGAAACCATCGGCGC
AGCTATTTACCCGCAGGACATATCCACGCCCTCCTACATCGAAGCTGAAAGCACGAGATTCTTCGCCCTC
CGAGAGCTGCATCAGGTCGGAGACGCTGTCGAACTTTTCGATCAGAAACTTCTCGACAGACGTCGCGGTG
AGTTCAGGCTTTTTTCTAGCAGCCATGCGAAACGATCCTCATCCTGTCTCTTGATCAGATCTTGATCCCC
TGCGCCATCAGATCCTTGGCGGCAAGAAAGCCATCCAGTTTACTTTGCAGGGCTTCCCAACCTTACCAGA
GGGCGCCCCAGCTGGCAATTCCGGTTCGCTTGCTGTCCACCGGGCTGCAGGTCGAAAGGCCCGGAGATGA
GGAAGAGGAGAACAGCGCGGCAGACGTGCGCTTTTGAAGCGTGCAGAATGCCGGGCCTCCGGAGGACCTT
CGGGCGCCCGCCCCGCCCCTGAGCCCGCCCCTGAGCCCGCCCCCGGACCCACCCCTTCCCAGCCTCTGAG
CCCAGAAAGCGAAGGAGCAAAGCTGCTATTGGCCGCTGCCCCAAAGGCCTACCCGCTTCCATTGCTCAGC
GGTGCTGTCCATCTGCACGAGACTAGTGAGACGTGCTACTTCCATTTGTCACGTCCTGCACGACGCGAGC
TGCGGGGCGGGGGGGAACTTCCTGACTAGGGGAGGAGTAGAAGGTGGCGCGAAGGGGCCACCAAAGAACG
GAGCCGGTTGGCGCCTACCGGTGGATGTGGAATGTGTGCGAGGCCAGAGGCCACTTGTGTAGCGCCAAGT
GCCCAGCGGGGCTGCTAAAGCGCATGCTCCAGACTGCCTTGGGAAAAGCGCCTCCCCTACCCGGTAGAAT
CTAGTGAATTCGAAGTTCCTATACTCCTATAAGAATAGGAACTTCGGAATAGGAACTTCATGATGGAAGT
TCATATACTTTCTAGAGAATAGGAACTTCGGAATAGGAACTTCATAACTTCGTATAGGATACTTTATACG
AAGTTATCAGCTGCCGCTCGAGGCGCGTGATCTTACGGCATTATACGTATGATCGGTCCACGATCAGCTA
GATTATCTAGTCAGCTTGATGTCATAGCTGTTTCCTGAGGCTCAATACTGACCATTTAAATCATACCTGA
CCTCCATAGCAGAAAGTCAAAAGCCTCCGACCGGAGGCTTTTGACTTGATCGGCACGTAAGAGGTTCCAA
CTTTCACCATAATGAAATAAGATCACTACCGGGCGTATTTTTTGAGTTATCGAGATTTTCAGGAGCTAAG
GAAGCTAAAATGAGCCATATTCAACGGGAAACGTCTTGCTTGAAGCCGCGATTAAATTCCAACATGGATG
CTGATTTATATGGGTATAAATGGGCTCGCGATAATGTCGGGCAATCAGGTGCGACAATCTATCGATTGTA
TGGGAAGCCCGATGCGCCAGAGTTGTTTCTGAAACATGGCAAAGGTAGCGTTGCCAATGATGTTACAGAT
GAGATGGTCAGGCTAAACTGGCTGACGGAATTTATGCCTCTTCCGACCATCAAGCATTTTATCCGTACTC
CTGATGATGCATGGTTACTCACCACTGCGATCCCAGGGAAAACAGCATTCCAGGTATTAGAAGAATATCC
TGATTCAGGTGAAAATATTGTTGATGCGCTGGCAGTGTTCCTGCGCCGGTTGCATTCGATTCCTGTTTGT
AATTGTCCTTTTAACGGCGATCGCGTATTTCGTCTCGCTCAGGCGCAATCACGAATGAATAACGGTTTGG
TTGGTGCGAGTGATTTTGATGACGAGCGTAATGGCTGGCCTGTTGAACAAGTCTGGAAAGAAATGCATAA
ACTCTTGCCATTCTCACCGGATTCAGTCGTCACTCATGGTGATTTCTCACTTGATAACCTTATTTTTGAC
GAGGGGAAATTAATAGGTTGTATTGATGTTGGACGAGTCGGAATCGCAGACCGATACCAGGATCTTGCCA
TCCTATGGAACTGCCTCGGTGAGTTTTCTCCTTCATTACAGAAACGGCTTTTTCAAAAATATGGTATTGA
TAATCCTGATATGAATAAATTGCAGTTTCACTTGATGCTCGATGAGTTTTTCTAATGAGGACCTAAATGT
AATCACCTGGCTCACCTTCGGGTGGGCCTTTCTGCGTTGCTGGCGTTTTTCCATAGGCTCCGCCCCCCTG
ACGAGCATCACAAAAATCGATGCTCAAGTCAGAGGTGGCGAAACCCGACAGGACTATAAAGATACCAGGC
GTTTCCCCCTGGAAGCTCCCTCGTGCGCTCTCCTGTTCCGACCCTGCCGCTTACCGGATACCTGTCCGCC
TTTCTCCCTTCGGGAAGCGTGGCGCTTTCTCATAGCTCACGCTGTAGGTATCTCAGTTCGGTGTAGGTCG
TTCGCTCCAAGCTGGGCTGTGTGCACGAACCCCCCGTTCAGCCCGACCGCTGCGCCTTATCCGGTAACTA
TCGTCTTGAGTCCAACCCGGTAAGACACGACTTATCGCCACTGGCAGCAGCCACTGGTAACAGGATTAGC
AGAGCGAGGTATGTAGGCGGTGCTACAGAGTTCTTGAAGTGGTGGCCTAACTACGGCTACACTAGAAGAA
CAGTATTTGGTATCTGCGCTCTGCTGAAGCCAGTTACCTCGGAAAAAGAGTTGGTAGCTCTTGATCCGGC
AAACAAACCACCGCTGGTAGCGGTGGTTTTTTTGTTTGCAAGCAGCAGATTACGCGCAGAAAAAAAGGAT
CTCAAGAAGATCCTTTGATTTTCTACCGAAGAAAGGCCCA
Features (pLannotate 1.2.2; 20 found; start..end, strand, type, name):
      5..22      -  CDS            lacZα (fragment): LacZα fragment of β-galactosidase; lacZ fragment
    161..194     +  protein_bind   attB: minimal attB site for the φC31 integrase (Groth et al., 2000) phage φC31 integrase
    203..236     +  protein_bind   loxJTZ17: Right element (RE) mutant of loxP (Araki et al., 2010). Cre-mediated recombination occurs in the 8-bp core sequence (GCATACAT). Cre recombinase
    299..1726    +  CDS            tdTomato: tdTomato is a basic (constitutively fluorescent) orange fluorescent protein published in 2004, derived from Discosoma sp.. It is reported to be a somewhat slowly-maturing tandem dimer with low acid sensitivity.
   1750..1833    +  CDS            large T antigen (fragment): large T antigen from SV40 (simian virus 40)
   1856..1977    +  polyA_signal   SV40 poly(A) signal: SV40 polyadenylation signal
   2007..2038    -  misc_feature   MCS (fragment): pUC18/19 multiple cloning site
   2161..2307    -  CDS            ble (fragment): BLE_KLEPN - Experimental evidence at protein level: Swiss-Prot protein existence level 1. Binding protein with a strong affinity to the bleomycin family of antibiotics. Binds to CL990; an antimitotic-antibiotic compound. From Klebsiella pneumoniae.
   2355..3374    -  CDS            HygR: aminoglycoside phosphotransferase from E. coli; aph(4)-Ia; confers resistance to hygromycin
   3418..3537    -  CDS            tnpA (fragment): TN5P_ECOLX - Also known as tnp. Experimental evidence at protein level: Swiss-Prot protein existence level 1. Mediates transposition of transposon Tn5 by a 'cut and paste' mechanism. First, the monomeric transposase binds the 19 bp inverted DNA repeats flanking the transposon. Then, dimerization of the DNA- bound transposase creates a synaptic DNA complex. After nicking of the first DNA strand, excision of the transposon proceeds through a series of intermediates. The transposase then mediates the insertion of the transposon at a new site by strand transfer. The activity of the wild- type tran
   3553..4052    -  promoter       PGK promoter: mouse phosphoglycerate kinase 1 promoter
   4092..4119    -  protein_bind   FRT (fragment): FLP-mediated recombination occurs in the 8-bp core sequence TCTAGAAA (Turan and Bode, 2011). FLP recombinase from the Saccharomyces cerevisiae 2μ plasmid
   4126..4173    -  protein_bind   FRT: FLP-mediated recombination occurs in the 8-bp core sequence TCTAGAAA (Turan and Bode, 2011). FLP recombinase from the Saccharomyces cerevisiae 2μ plasmid
   4174..4207    +  protein_bind   lox2272: Cre-mediated recombination occurs in the 8-bp core sequence (GGATACTT). lox2272 sites are compatible with each other, but incompatible with loxP or loxN sites (Lee and Saito, 1988). Cre recombinase
   4355..4386    +  terminator     tonB terminator: bidirectional E. coli tonB-P14 transcription terminator
   4387..4489    +  promoter       cat promoter: promoter of the E. coli cat gene encoding chloramphenicol acetyltransferase
   4490..5305    +  CDS            KanR: aminoglycoside phosphotransferase; aph(3')-Ia; confers resistance to kanamycin in bacteria or G418 (Geneticin®) in eukaryotes
   5329..5356    +  terminator     T7Te terminator: phage T7 early transcription terminator
   5368..5955    -  rep_origin     ori: high-copy-number ColE1/pMB1/pBR322/pUC origin of replication
   5977..6       -  terminator     T3Te terminator (fragment) (across the origin): phage T3 early transcription terminator
