[The description below was written by a language model from this plasmid's Addgene catalogue record and pLannotate feature annotations shown in this document.]
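Description:
pBER is a 5,990 bp recombinase-mediated cassette exchange donor plasmid built on the pSMART-kan backbone. It is designed to deliver a tdTomato reporter into a pre-engineered genomic landing pad, and the associated work concerns pronuclear injection-based targeted transgenesis in mouse. It is propagated in E. coli through a high-copy ColE1/pUC-type origin and selected with kanamycin. The KanR gene is driven by the cat promoter, and the bacterial module is insulated by the tonB, T7Te and T3Te transcription terminators typical of pSMART vectors.

The exchangeable segment is bounded at one end by a minimal φC31 attB site immediately followed by the mutant lox site loxJTZ17, and at the other end by lox2272. Because loxJTZ17 and lox2272 are heterospecific, Cre can swap the intervening DNA directionally into a landing pad carrying compatible sites. The right-element mutation in loxJTZ17 is the type used to disfavour re-excision after integration. The attB site offers φC31 integrase as an alternative or additional route.

Between these sites lies the tdTomato coding sequence followed by SV40-derived sequence and the SV40 polyadenylation signal. No promoter is annotated upstream of tdTomato, so expression presumably depends on a promoter supplied at the target locus, although the record does not state this. Downstream, in the opposite orientation, a mouse PGK promoter drives a hygromycin resistance gene for selection in mammalian cells.

An FRT site and a partial FRT lie just inside lox2272. They could allow FLP-mediated removal of extra sequence if a partner FRT is present at the landing pad, since no second flanking FRT is annotated in the plasmid. Small lacZα, ble, Tn5 transposase and MCS fragments appear to be cloning remnants.
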