Addgene plasmid #62662: pBER
Purpose: Donor vector for tdTomato knock-in via landing pad
Depositing lab: Masato Ohtsuka. Depositing organization: Tokai University. Publication: One-step generation of multiple transgenic mouse lines using an improved Pronuclear Injection-based Targeted Transgenesis (i-PITT). Ohtsuka M, Miura H, Mochida K, Hirose M, Hasegawa A, Ogura A, Mizutani R, Kimura M, Isotani A, Ikawa M, Sato M, Gurumurthy CB. BMC Genomics. 2015 Apr 9;16:274. doi: 10.1186/s12864-015-1432-5. PubMed 25887549.
Backbone
  Vector backbone: pSMART-kan
  Total vector size (bp): 5990
  Vector type: Cre/Lox
  Selectable markers: Hygromycin
Growth in bacteria
  Bacterial resistance: Kanamycin, 50 μg/mL
  Growth temperature: 37°C
  Growth strain: DH5alpha
  Copy number: Unknown
Gene/Insert 1
  Gene/Insert name: tdTomato
  Insert size (bp): 1431
Gene/Insert 2
  Gene/Insert name: hygromycin
  Insert size (bp): 1020
Terms and licenses: Academic/Nonprofit Terms; Industry Terms: Not Available to Industry
How to cite: pBER was a gift from Masato Ohtsuka (Addgene plasmid # 62662 ; http://n2t.net/addgene:62662 ; RRID:Addgene_62662)
