>Addgene plasmid #62662 | pBER | addgene partial sequence | sequence record 121253 | M13-F20 5'-TGTAAAACGACGGCCAGT-3'
AGGTGAGCCAGTGAGTTGATTGCAGTCCAGTTACGCTGGAGTCTGAGGCTCGTCCTGAATGATATGCGGC
CTCGGATCCGCGATCGATCCGCGGTGCGGGTGCCAGGGCGTGCCCTTGGGCTCCCCGGGCGCGTACTCCA
CATAACTTCGTATAGCATACATTATAGCAATTTATCGAAGTTCCTATTCCGAAGTTCCTATTCTATCAGA
AGTATAGGAACTTCACCGGTCGCCACCATGGTGAGCAAGGGCGAGGAGGTCATCAAAGAGTTCATGCGCT
TCAAGGTGCGCATGGAGGGCTCCATGAACGGCCACGAGTTCGAGATCGAGGGCGAGGGCGAGGGCCGCCC
CTACGAGGGCACCCAGACCGCCAAGCTGAAGGTGACCAAGGGCGGCCCCCTGCCCTTCGCCTGGGACATC
CTGTCCCCCCAGTTCATGTACGGCTCCAAGGCGTACGTGAAGCACCCCGCCGACATCCCCGATTACAAGA
AGCTGTCCTTCCCCGAGGGCTTCAAGTGGGAGCGCGTGATGAACTTCGAGGACGGCGGTCTGGTGACCGT
GACCCAGGACTCCTCCCTGCAGGACGGCACGCTGATCTACAAGGTGAAGATGCGCGGCACCAACTTCC
