>Addgene plasmid #62662 | pBER | addgene partial sequence | sequence record 121286 | Kan-R 5'-ATCGCGAGCCCATTTATACC-3'
AGCAAGACGTTTCCCGTTGAATATGGCTCATTTTAGCTTCCTTAGCTCCTGAAAATCTCGATAACTCAAA
AAATACGCCCGGTAGTGATCTTATTTCATTATGGTGAAAGTTGGAACCTCTTACGTGCCGATCAAGTCAA
AAGCCTCCGGTCGGAGGCTTTTGACTTTCTGCTATGGAGGTCAGGTATGATTTAAATGGTCAGTATTGAG
CCTCAGGAAACAGCTATGACATCAAGCTGACTAGATAATCTAGCTGATCGTGGACCGATCATACGTATAA
TGCCGTAAGATCACGCGCCTCGAGCGGCAGCTGATAACTTCGTATAAAGTATCCTATACGAAGTTATGAA
GTTCCTATTCCGAAGTTCCTATTCTCTAGAAAGTATATGAACTTCCATCATGAAGTTCCTATTCCGAAGT
TCCTATTCTTATAGGAGTATAGGAACTTCGAATTCACTAGATTCTACCGGGTAGGGGAGGCGCTTTTCCC
AAGGCAGTCTGGAGCATGCGCTTTAGCAGCCCCGCTGGGCACTTGGCGCTACACAAGTGGCCTCTGGCCT
CGCACACATTCCACATCCACCGGTAGGCGCCAACCGGCTCCGTTCTTTGGTGGCCCCTTCGCGCCACCTT
CTACTCCTCCCCTAGTCAGGAAGTTCCCCCCCGCCCCGCAGCTCGCGTCGTGCAGGACGTGACAAATGGA
AGTAGCACGTCTCACTAGTCTCGTGCAGATGGACAGCACCGCTGAGCAATGGAAGCGGGTAGGCCT
